Addgene plasmid #41317: TAL3143
Depositing lab: Keith Joung. Depositing organization: Massachusetts General Hospital. Publication: Targeted gene disruption in somatic zebrafish cells using engineered TALENs. Sander JD, Cade L, Khayter C, Reyon D, Peterson RT, Joung JK, Yeh JR. Nat Biotechnol. 2011 Aug 5;29(8):697-8. doi: 10.1038/nbt.1934. PubMed 21822241.
Backbone
  Vector backbone: JDS78
  Backbone manufacturer: Addgene plasmid #32290
  Backbone size w/o insert (bp): 6447
  Vector type: Mammalian Expression ; T7
Growth in bacteria
  Bacterial resistance: Ampicillin, 100 μg/mL
  Growth temperature: 37°C
  Growth strain: XL1 Blue
  Copy number: High Copy
Gene/Insert
  Gene/Insert name: ZebrafishCommunity-plekho1b-001-Right (alt name: plekho1b-1)
  Species: D. rerio (zebrafish)
  Insert size (bp): 1640
  Promoter: CMV
  Tag / fusion protein: 3X Flag (N terminal on backbone); WT FOKI (C terminal on backbone)
  Cloning method: Restriction Enzyme; 5′ cloning site N/A (destroyed during cloning); 3′ cloning site N/A (destroyed during cloning)
  Sequencing primers: 5′ CMV-F; 3′ BGH-rev
Terms and licenses: Academic/Nonprofit Terms; Industry Terms: Not Available to Industry
Depositor comments: Target binding site: TGTCGGGCTGCACAGGCT It is strongly recommended that users perform a diagnostic digest to verify this plasmid prior to use. For example, a double digest of the plasmid with BamHI and KpnI should result in two bands at 2.3kb and 5.8kb.
How to cite: TAL3143 was a gift from Keith Joung (Addgene plasmid # 41317 ; http://n2t.net/addgene:41317 ; RRID:Addgene_41317)
