[The description below was written by a language model from this plasmid's Addgene catalogue record.]
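Description:
TAL3143 is a TALEN expression plasmid built on the JDS78 backbone, a roughly 6.4 kb vector classed as mammalian expression with an additional T7 designation. It is maintained in E. coli as a high-copy plasmid under ampicillin selection. The record gives catalogue fields only, with no feature table, so the origin of replication and the exact layout of backbone elements are not stated. The use of a BGH reverse sequencing primer suggests a bovine growth hormone polyadenylation region downstream of the coding sequence.

The insert, about 1.6 kb, is an engineered TAL effector repeat array named ZebrafishCommunity-plekho1b-001-Right. It is designed to recognise a specific 18-nucleotide site in the zebrafish (D. rerio) plekho1b gene. Cloning the array into the backbone destroyed both cloning sites and places it in frame between elements supplied by the vector: an N-terminal 3X Flag epitope for detection and a C-terminal wild-type FokI nuclease domain. Expression in cells is driven by the CMV promoter. The T7 designation indicates that the same coding sequence can presumably be transcribed in vitro to make mRNA, the usual route for delivery into zebrafish embryos by injection.

Because FokI cleaves only as a dimer, this "Right" monomer is meant to be used with a matching "Left" TALEN that binds the opposite strand across a spacer. The pair then introduces a double-strand break at the target locus. Error-prone repair of that break produces insertions and deletions that disrupt plekho1b, consistent with the associated work on targeted gene disruption in somatic zebrafish cells using engineered TALENs.
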