>Addgene plasmid #41317 | TAL3143 | depositor partial sequence | sequence record 54956 | TAL3143 sequence 2430 bps
TCTAGAGCTAGCACCATGGACTACAAAGACCATGACGGTGATTATAAAGATCATGACATCGATTACAAGG
ATGACGATGACAAGATGGCCCCCAAGAAGAAGAGGAAGGTGGGCATTCACCGCGGGGTACCTATGGTGGA
CTTGAGGACACTCGGTTATTCGCAACAGCAACAGGAGAAAATCAAGCCTAAGGTCAGGAGCACCGTCGCG
CAACACCACGAGGCGCTTGTGGGGCATGGCTTCACTCATGCGCATATTGTCGCGCTTTCACAGCACCCTG
CGGCGCTTGGGACGGTGGCTGTCAAATACCAAGATATGATTGCGGCCCTGCCCGAAGCCACGCACGAGGC
AATTGTAGGGGTCGGTAAACAGTGGTCGGGAGCGCGAGCACTTGAGGCGCTGCTGACTGTGGCGGGTGAG
CTTAGGGGGCCTCCGCTCCAGCTCGACACCGGGCAGCTGCTGAAGATCGCGAAGAGAGGGGGAGTAACAG
CGGTAGAGGCAGTGCACGCCTGGCGCAATGCGCTCACCGGGGCCCCCTTGAACCTGACCCCAGACCAGGT
AGTCGCAATCGCGAACAATAATGGGGGAAAGCAAGCCCTGGAAACCGTGCAAAGGTTGTTGCCGGTCCTT
TGTCAAGACCACGGCCTTACACCGGAGCAAGTCGTGGCCATTGCAAGCAATGGGGGTGGCAAACAGGCTC
TTGAGACGGTTCAGAGACTTCTCCCAGTTCTCTGTCAAGCCCACGGGCTGACTCCCGATCAAGTTGTAGC
GATTGCGTCGCATGACGGAGGGAAACAAGCATTGGAGACTGTCCAACGGCTCCTTCCCGTGTTGTGTCAA
GCCCACGGTTTGACGCCTGCACAAGTGGTCGCCATCGCCAACAACAACGGCGGTAAGCAGGCGCTGGAAA
CAGTACAGCGCCTGCTGCCTGTACTGTGCCAGGATCATGGACTGACCCCAGACCAGGTAGTCGCAATCGC
GAACAATAATGGGGGAAAGCAAGCCCTGGAAACCGTGCAAAGGTTGTTGCCGGTCCTTTGTCAAGACCAC
GGCCTTACACCGGAGCAAGTCGTGGCCATTGCAAATAATAACGGTGGCAAACAGGCTCTTGAGACGGTTC
AGAGACTTCTCCCAGTTCTCTGTCAAGCCCACGGGCTGACTCCCGATCAAGTTGTAGCGATTGCGTCGCA
TGACGGAGGGAAACAAGCATTGGAGACTGTCCAACGGCTCCTTCCCGTGTTGTGTCAAGCCCACGGTTTG
ACGCCTGCACAAGTGGTCGCCATCGCCTCGAATGGCGGCGGTAAGCAGGCGCTGGAAACAGTACAGCGCC
TGCTGCCTGTACTGTGCCAGGATCATGGACTGACCCCAGACCAGGTAGTCGCAATCGCGAACAATAATGG
GGGAAAGCAAGCCCTGGAAACCGTGCAAAGGTTGTTGCCGGTCCTTTGTCAAGACCACGGCCTTACACCG
GAGCAAGTCGTGGCCATTGCATCCCACGACGGTGGCAAACAGGCTCTTGAGACGGTTCAGAGACTTCTCC
CAGTTCTCTGTCAAGCCCACGGGCTGACTCCCGATCAAGTTGTAGCGATTGCGTCGAACATTGGAGGGAA
ACAAGCATTGGAGACTGTCCAACGGCTCCTTCCCGTGTTGTGTCAAGCCCACGGTTTGACGCCTGCACAA
GTGGTCGCCATCGCCAGCCATGATGGCGGTAAGCAGGCGCTGGAAACAGTACAGCGCCTGCTGCCTGTAC
TGTGCCAGGATCATGGACTGACCCCAGACCAGGTAGTCGCAATCGCGTCGAACATTGGGGGAAAGCAAGC
CCTGGAAACCGTGCAAAGGTTGTTGCCGGTCCTTTGTCAAGACCACGGCCTTACACCGGAGCAAGTCGTG
GCCATTGCAAATAATAACGGTGGCAAACAGGCTCTTGAGACGGTTCAGAGACTTCTCCCAGTTCTCTGTC
AAGCCCACGGGCTGACTCCCGATCAAGTTGTAGCGATTGCGAATAACAATGGAGGGAAACAAGCATTGGA
GACTGTCCAACGGCTCCTTCCCGTGTTGTGTCAAGCCCACGGTTTGACGCCTGCACAAGTGGTCGCCATC
GCCAGCCATGATGGCGGTAAGCAGGCGCTGGAAACAGTACAGCGCCTGCTGCCTGTACTGTGCCAGGATC
ATGGACTGACACCCGAACAGGTGGTCGCCATTGCTTCTAATGGGGGAGGACGGCCAGCCTTGGAGTCCAT
CGTAGCCCAATTGTCCAGGCCCGATCCCGCGTTGGCTGCGTTAACGAATGACCATCTGGTGGCGTTGGCA
TGTCTTGGTGGACGACCCGCGCTCGATGCAGTCAAAAAGGGTCTGCCTCATGCTCCCGCATTGATCAAAA
GAACCAACCGGCGGATTCCCGAGAGAACTTCCCATCGAGTCGCGGGATCC
