>Addgene plasmid #41317 | TAL3143 | addgene partial sequence | sequence record 56412 | JDS-TALEN-F 5'-TAGGGGTCGGTAAACAGTGG-3'
GCGCTGCTGACTGTGGCGGGTGAGCTTAGGGGGCCTCCGCTCCAGCTCGACACCGGGCAGCTGCTGAAGA
TCGCGAAGAGAGGGGGAGTAACAGCGGTAGAGGCAGTGCACGCCTGGCGCAATGCGCTCACCGGGGCCCC
CTTGAACCTGACCCCAGACCAGGTAGTCGCAATCGCGAACAATAATGGGGGAAAGCAAGCCCTGGAAACC
GTGCAAAGGTTGTTGCCGGTCCTTTGTCAAGACCACGGCCTTACACCGGAGCAAGTCGTGGCCATTGCAA
GCAATGGGGGTGGCAAACAGGCTCTTGAGACGGTTCAGAGACTTCTCCCAGTTCTCTGTCAAGCCCACGG
GCTGACTCCCGATCAAGTTGTAGCGATTGCGTCGCATGACGGAGGGAAACAAGCATTGGAGACTGTCCAA
CGGCTCCTTCCCGTGTTGTGTCAAGCCCACGGTTTGACGCCTGCACAAGTGGTCGCCATCGCCAACAACA
ACGGCGGTAAGCAGGCGCTGGAAACAGTACAGCGCCTGCTGCCTGTACTGTGCCAGGATCATGGACTGAC
CCCAGACCAGGTAGTCGCAATCGCGAACAATAATGGGGGAAAGCAAGCCCTGGAAACCGTGCAAAGGTTG
TTGCCGGTCCTTTGTCAAGACCACGGCCTTACACCGGAGCAAGTCGTGGCCATTGCAAATAATAACGGTG
GCAAACAGGCTCTTGAGACGGTTCAGAGACTTCTCCCAGTTCTCTGTCAAGCCCACGGGCTGACTCCCGA
TCAAGTTGTAGCGATTGCGTCGCATGACGGAGGGAAACAAGCATTGGAGACTGTCCAACGGCTCCTTCCC
GTGTTGTGTCAAGCCCACGGTTTGACGCCTGCACAAGTGGTCGCCATCGCCTCGAATGGCGGCGGTAAGC
A
